>Addgene plasmid #207343 | pCMV5D HA-Δ115-133, 204-217 PPM1H | addgene full sequence | sequence record 412901 | Addgene NGS Result
GACGGATCGGGAGATCTCCCGATCCCCTATGGTGCACTCTCAGTACAATCTGCTCTGATGCCGCATAGTT
AAGCCAGTATCTGCTCCCTGCTTGTGTGTTGGAGGTCGCTGAGTAGTGCGCGAGCAAAATTTAAGCTACA
ACAAGGCAAGGCTTGACCGACAATTGCATGAAGAATCTGCTTAGGGTTAGGCGTTTTGCGCTGCTTCGCG
ATGTACGGGCCAGATATACGCGTTGACATTGATTATTGACTAGTTATTAATAGTAATCAATTACGGGGTC
ATTAGTTCATAGCCCATATATGGAGTTCCGCGTTACATAACTTACGGTAAATGGCCCGCCTGGCTGACCG
CCCAACGACCCCCGCCCATTGACGTCAATAATGACGTATGTTCCCATAGTAACGCCAATAGGGACTTTCC
ATTGACGTCAATGGGTGGAGTATTTACGGTAAACTGCCCACTTGGCAGTACATCAAGTGTATCATATGCC
AAGTCCGCCCCCTATTGACGTCAATGACGGTAAATGGCCCGCCTGGCATTATGCCCAGTACATGACCTTA
CGGGACTTTCCTACTTGGCAGTACATCTACGTATTAGTCATCGCTATTACCATGGTGATGCGGTTTTGGC
AGTACACCAATGGGCGTGGATAGCGGTTTGACTCACGGGGATTTCCAAGTCTCCACCCCATTGACGTCAA
TGGGAGTTTGTTTTGGCACCAAAATCAACGGGACTTTCCAAAATGTCGTAATAACCCCGCCCCGTTGACG
CAAATGGGCGGTAGGCGTGTACGGTGGGAGGTCTATATAAGCAGAGCTCGTTTAGTGAACCGTCAGAATT
GGCCACCGGATCTGCCGCCATGTACCCATACGATGTGCCAGATTACGCCGGATCCATGCTCACTCGAGTG
AAATCTGCCGTGGCCAATTTCATGGGCGGCATCATGGCTGGCAGCTCAGGCTCCGAGCACGGCGGCGGCA
GCTGCGGAGGCTCGGACCTGCCCCTGCGTTTCCCCTACGGGCGGCCAGAGTTCCTGGGGCTGTCTCAGGA
CGAGGTGGAGTGCAGCGCCGACCACATCGCCCGCCCCATCCTCATCCTCAAGGAGACTCGGCGGCTGCCC
TGGGCCACTGGCTACGCAGAGGTTATCAATGCCGGGAAGAGCACACACAATGAAGACCAAGCCAGCTGTG
AGGTGCTCACTGTGAAGAAGAAGGCAGGGGCCGTGACCTCAACCCCAAAGGAGAACTCGGAATCCGAGGG
TGTTTCCTGCCACTATTGGTCGCTGTTTGACGGGCACGCGGGGTCCGGGGCCGCGGTGGTGGCGTCACGC
CTGCTGCAGCACCACATCACGGAGCAGCTGCAGGACATCGTGGACATCCTGAAGAACTCCGCCGTCCTGC
CCCCTACCTGCCTGGGGGAGGAGCCTGAGAACACGCCCGCCAACAGCGCCCCGGGCTCCCCCAGCACGCC
CCCCACACGCTTCTTTACCGAGAAGAAGATTCCCCATGAGTGCCTGGTCATCGGAGCGCTTGAAAGTGCA
TTCAAGGAAATGGACCTACAGATAGAACGAGAGAGGAGTTCATATAATATATCTGGTGGCTGCACGGCCC
TCATTGTGATTTGCCTTTTGGGGAAGCTGTATGTTGCAAATGCTGGGGATAGCAGGGCCATAATCATCAG
AAATGGAGAAATTATCCCCATGTCTTCAGAATTTACCCCCGAGACGGAGCGCCAGCGACTTCAGTACCTG
GCATTCATGCAGCCTCACTTGCTGGGAAATGAGTTCACACATTTGGAGTTTCCAAGGAGAGTACAGAGAA
AGGAGCTTGGAAAGAAGATGCTCTACAGGGACTTTAATATGACAGGCTGGGCATACAAAACCATTGAGGA
TGAGGACTTGAAGTTCCCCCTTATATATGGAGAAGGCAAGAAGGCCCGGGTAATGGCAACTATTGGAGTG
ACCAGGGGACTTGGGGACCATGACCTGAAGGTGCATGACTCCAACATCTACATTAAACCATTCCTGTCTT
CAGCTCCAGAGGTAAGAATCTACGATCTTTCAAAATATGATCATGGATCAGATGATGTGCTGATCTTGGC
CACTGATGGACTCTGGGACGTTTTATCAAATGAAGAAGTAGCAGAAGCAATCACTCAGTTTCTTCCTAAC
TGTGATCCAGATGATCCTCACAGGTACACACTGGCAGCTCAGGACCTGGTGATGCGTGCCCGGGGTGTGC
TGAAGGACAGAGGATGGCGGATATCTAATGACCGACTGGGCTCAGGAGACGACATTTCTGTATATGTCAT
TCCTTTAATACATGGAAACAAGCTGTCATGAGCGGCCGCTTACCCATACGATGTGCCAGATTACGCCTAA
GTCGAGTCTAGAGGGCCCGTTTAAACCCGCTGATCAGCCTCGACTGTGCCTTCTAGTTGCCAGCCATCTG
TTGTTTGCCCCTCCCCCGTGCCTTCCTTGACCCTGGAAGGTGCCACTCCCACTGTCCTTTCCTAATAAAA
TGAGGAAATTGCATCGCATTGTCTGAGTAGGTGTCATTCTATTCTGGGGGGTGGGGTGGGGCAGGACAGC
AAGGGGGAGGATTGGGAAGACAATAGCAGGCATGCTGGGGATGCGGTGGGCTCTATGGCTTCTGAGGCGG
AAAGAACCAGCTGGGGCTCTAGGGGGTATCCCC
[124 nt withheld, positions 2694-2817]
C
[91 nt withheld, positions 2819-2909]
AGGGTGATGGTTCACGTACCTAGAAGTTCCTATTCCGAAGTTCCTATTCTCTAGAAAGTATAGGAACTTC
CTTGGCCAAAAAGCCTGAACTCACCGCGACGTCTGTCGAGAAGTTTCTGATCGAAAAGTTCGACAGCGTC
TCCGACCTGATGCAGCTCTCGGAGGGCGAAGAATCTCGTGCTTTCAGCTTCGATGTAGGAGGGCGTGGAT
ATGTCCTGCGGGTAAATAGCTGCGCCGATGGTTTCTACAAAGATCGTTATGTTTATCGGCACTTTGCATC
GGCCGCGCTCCCGATTCCGGAAGTGCTTGACATTGGGGAGTTCAGCGAGAGCCTGACCTATTGCATCTCC
CGCCGTGCACAGGGTGTCACGTTGCAAGACCTGCCTGAAACCGAACTGCCCGCTGTTCTGCAGCCGGTCG
CGGAGGCCATGGATGCGATCGCTGCGGCCGATCTTAGCCAGACGAGCGGGTTCGGCCCATTCGGACCGCA
AGGAATCGGTCAATACACTACATGGCGTGATTTCATATGCGCGATTGCTGATCCCCATGTGTATCACTGG
CAAACTGTGATGGACGACACCGTCAGTGCGTCCGTCGCGCAGGCTCTCGATGAGCTGATGCTTTGGGCCG
AGGACTGCCCCGAAGTCCGGCACCTCGTGCACGCGGATTTCGGCTCCAACAATGTCCTGACGGACAATGG
CCGCATAACAGCGGTCATTGACTGGAGCGAGGCGATGTTCGGGGATTCCCAATACGAGGTCGCCAACATC
TTCTTCTGGAGGCCGTGGTTGGCTTGTATGGAGCAGCAGACGCGCTACTTCGAGCGGAGGCATCCGGAGC
TTGCAGGATCGCCGCGGCTCCGGGCGTATATGCTCCGCATTGGTCTTGACCAACTCTATCAGAGCTTGGT
TGACGGCAATTTCGATGATGCAGCTTGGGCGCAGGGTCGATGCGACGCAATCGTCCGATCCGGAGCCGGG
ACTGTCGGGCGTACACAAATCGCCCGCAGAAGCGCGGCCGTCTGGACCGATGGCTGTGTAGAAGTACTCG
CCGATAGTGGAAACCGACGCCCCAGCACTCGTCCGAGGGCAAAGGAATAGCACGTACTACGAGATTTCGA
TTCCACCGCCGCCTTCTATGAAAGGTTGGGCTTCGGAATCGTTTTCCGGGACGCCGGCTGGATGATCCTC
CAGCGCGGGGATCTCATGCTGGAGTTCTTCGCCCACCCCAACTTGTTTATTGCAGCTTATAATGGTTACA
AATAAAGCAATAGCATCACAAATTTCACAAATAAAGCATTTTTTTCACTGCATTCTAGTTGTGGTTTGTC
CAAACTCATCAATGTATCTTATCATGTCTGTATACCGTCGACCTCTAGCTAGAGCTTGGCGTAATCATGG
TCATAGCTGTTTCCTGTGTGAAATTGTTATCCGCTCACAATTCCACACAACATACGAGCCGGAAGCATAA
AGTGTAAAGCCTGGGGTGCCTAATGAGTGAGCTAACTCACATTAATTGCGTTGCGCTCACTGCCCGCTTT
CCAGTCGGGAAACCTGTCGTGCCAGCTGCATTAATGAATCGGCCAACGCGCGGGGAGAGGCGGTTTGCGT
ATTGGGCGCTCTTCCGCTTCCTCGCTCACTGACTCGCTGCGCTCGGTCGTTCGGCTGCGGCGAGCGGTAT
CAGCTCACTCAAAGGCGGTAATACGGTTATCCACAGAATCAGGGGATAACGCAGGAAAGAACATGTGAGC
AAAAGGCCAGCAAAAGGCCAGGAACCGTAAAAAGGCCGCGTTGCTGGCGTTTTTCCATAGGCTCCGCCCC
CCTGACGAGCATCACAAAAATCGACGCTCAAGTCAGAGGTGGCGAAACCCGACAGGACTATAAAGATACC
AGGCGTTTCCCCCTGGAAGCTCCCTCGTGCGCTCTCCTGTTCCGACCCTGCCGCTTACCGGATACCTGTC
CGCCTTTCTCCCTTCGGGAAGCGTGGCGCTTTCTCATAGCTCACGCTGTAGGTATCTCAGTTCGGTGTAG
GTCGTTCGCTCCAAGCTGGGCTGTGTGCACGAACCCCCCGTTCAGCCCGACCGCTGCGCCTTATCCGGTA
ACTATCGTCTTGAGTCCAACCCGGTAAGACACGACTTATCGCCACTGGCAGCAGCCACTGGTAACAGGAT
TAGCAGAGCGAGGTATGTAGGCGGTGCTACAGAGTTCTTGAAGTGGTGGCCTAACTACGGCTACACTAGA
AGAACAGTATTTGGTATCTGCGCTCTGCTGAAGCCAGTTACCTTCGGAAAAAGAGTTGGTAGCTCTTGAT
CCGGCAAACAAACCACCGCTGGTAGCGGTGGTTTTTTTGTTTGCAAGCAGCAGATTACGCGCAGAAAAAA
AGGATCTCAAGAAGATCCTTTGATCTTTTCTACGGGGTCTGACGCTCAGTGGAACGAAAACTCACGTTAA
GGGATTTTGGTCATGAGATTATCAAAAAGGATCTTCACCTAGATCCTTTTAAATTAAAAATGAAGTTTTA
AATCAATCTAAAGTATATATGAGTAAACTTGGTCTGACAGTTACCAATGCTTAATCAGTGAGGCACCTAT
CTCAGCGATCTGTCTATTTCGTTCATCCATAGTTGCCTGACTCCCCGTCGTGTAGATAACTACGATACGG
GAGGGCTTACCATCTGGCCCCAGTGCTGCAATGATACCGCGAGACCCACGCTCACCGGCTCCAGATTTAT
CAGCAATAAACCAGCCAGCCGGAAGGGCCGAGCGCAGAAGTGGTCCTGCAACTTTATCCGCCTCCATCCA
GTCTATTAATTGTTGCCGGGAAGCTAGAGTAAGTAGTTCGCCAGTTAATAGTTTGCGCAACGTTGTTGCC
ATTGCTACAGGCATCGTGGTGTCACGCTCGTCGTTTGGTATGGCTTCATTCAGCTCCGGTTCCCAACGAT
CAAGGCGAGTTACATGATCCCCCATGTTGTGCAAAAAAGCGGTTAGCTCCTTCGGTCCTCCGATCGTTGT
CAGAAGTAAGTTGGCCGCAGTGTTATCACTCATGGTTATGGCAGCACTGCATAATTCTCTTACTGTCATG
CCATCCGTAAGATGCTTTTCTGTGACTGGTGAGTACTCAACCAAGTCATTCTGAGAATAGTGTATGCGGC
GACCGAGTTGCTCTTGCCCGGCGTCAATACGGGATAATACCGCGCCACATAGCAGAACTTTAAAAGTGCT
CATCATTGGAAAACGTTCTTCGGGGCGAAAACTCTCAAGGATCTTACCGCTGTTGAGATCCAGTTCGATG
TAACCCACTCGTGCACCCAACTGATCTTCAGCATCTTTTACTTTCACCAGCGTTTCTGGGTGAGCAAAAA
CAGGAAGGCAAAATGCCGCAAAAAAGGGAATAAGGGCGACACGGAAATGTTGAATACTCATACTCTTCCT
TTTTCAATATTATTGAAGCATTTATCAGGGTTATTGTCTCATGAGCGGATACATATTTGAATGTATTTAG
AAAAATAAACAAATAGGGGTTCCGCGCACATTTCCCCGAAAAGTGCCACCTGACGTC
Features (pLannotate 1.2.2; 20 found; start..end, strand, type, name):
     28..80      -  misc_feature   bom (fragment): basis of mobility region from pBR322
    235..614     +  enhancer       CMV enhancer: human cytomegalovirus immediate early enhancer
    616..815     +  promoter       CMV promoter: human cytomegalovirus (CMV) immediate early promoter
    863..888     +  CDS            3xHA (fragment): three tandem HA epitope tags
    896..2338    +  CDS            PPM1H (fragment): PPM1H_HUMAN - Also known as ARHCL1, KIAA1157, URCC2. Experimental evidence at protein level: Swiss-Prot protein existence level 1. Dephosphorylates CDKN1B at 'Thr-187', thus removing a signal for proteasomal degradation. From Homo sapiens (Human).
   2351..2376    +  CDS            3xHA (fragment): three tandem HA epitope tags
   2424..2648    +  polyA_signal   bGH poly(A) signal: bovine growth hormone polyadenylation signal
   2652..2673    +  promoter       SV40 promoter (fragment): SV40 enhancer and early promoter
   2694..2927    +  rep_origin     f1 ori (fragment) (sequence partly withheld): f1 bacteriophage origin of replication; arrow indicates direction of (+) strand synthesis
   2932..2979    +  protein_bind   FRT: FLP-mediated recombination occurs in the 8-bp core sequence TCTAGAAA (Turan and Bode, 2011). FLP recombinase from the Saccharomyces cerevisiae 2μ plasmid
   2987..4009    +  CDS            HygR: hygromycin B phosphotransferase confers resistance to hygromycin
   4019..4144    +  CDS            ble (fragment): BLE_KLEPN - Experimental evidence at protein level: Swiss-Prot protein existence level 1. Binding protein with a strong affinity to the bleomycin family of antibiotics. Binds to CL990; an antimitotic-antibiotic compound. From Klebsiella pneumoniae.
   4139..4260    +  polyA_signal   SV40 poly(A) signal: SV40 polyadenylation signal
   4333..4349    -  protein_bind   lac operator: The lac repressor binds to the lac operator to inhibit transcription in E. coli. This inhibition can be relieved by adding lactose or isopropyl-β-D-thiogalactopyranoside (IPTG). lac repressor encoded by lacI
   4357..4387    -  promoter       lac promoter: promoter for the E. coli lac operon
   4402..4423    -  protein_bind   CAP binding site: CAP binding activates transcription in the presence of cAMP. E. coli catabolite activator protein
   4436..4528    -  CDS            lacI (fragment): lac repressor; lacI; The lac repressor binds to the lac operator to inhibit transcription in E. coli. This inhibition can be relieved by adding lactose or isopropyl-β-D-thiogalactopyranoside (IPTG).
   4711..5299    -  rep_origin     ori: high-copy-number ColE1/pMB1/pBR322/pUC origin of replication
   5470..6330    -  CDS            AmpR: β-lactamase; bla; confers resistance to ampicillin, carbenicillin, and related antibiotics
   6331..6435    -  promoter       AmpR promoter: bla
