[The description below was written by a language model from this plasmid's Addgene catalogue record and pLannotate feature annotations shown in this document.]
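Description:
pCMV5D HA-Δ115-133, 204-217 PPM1H is a mammalian expression plasmid built on the pCMV5D backbone. It encodes a human PPM1H protein phosphatase lacking two internal segments, residues 115-133 and 204-217. It is propagated in E. coli as a high-copy plasmid through a ColE1/pUC-type origin and selected with ampicillin via the β-lactamase gene and its native promoter. The sequenced record is about 6.5 kb.

The expression cassette consists of the human cytomegalovirus immediate-early enhancer and promoter, a short HA epitope sequence, the PPM1H coding region, and a bovine growth hormone polyadenylation signal. The catalogue lists the HA tag as N-terminal. The annotation also detects a second HA-like fragment just downstream of the PPM1H coding region, but the record does not say whether it is in frame and translated.

Downstream of the cassette are a partial f1 origin, an FRT site immediately followed by a hygromycin phosphotransferase gene, and an SV40 polyadenylation signal. Only a very short SV40 promoter fragment is annotated nearby, so the hygromycin gene appears to lack a full promoter of its own. This arrangement resembles vectors designed for FLP-mediated integration at a genomic FRT site, although the catalogue entry mentions neither hygromycin selection nor such use. Remnants of lac regulatory elements, a bleomycin-resistance fragment and a pBR322 bom fragment appear to be backbone carryover.

The stated purpose is expression of the HA-tagged deletion mutant in mammalian cells. The associated publication concerns how PPM1H localization influences LRRK2 kinase-dependent Rab GTPase phosphorylation and ciliogenesis, which suggests the deletions were made to probe regions of the phosphatase in that context. The record does not describe their specific functional effect.
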