Addgene plasmid #207343: pCMV5D HA-Δ115-133, 204-217 PPM1H
Purpose: Mammalian expression of HA-Δ115-133, 204-217 PPM1H
Depositing lab: Suzanne Pfeffer. Depositing organization: Stanford University. Publication: Localization of PPM1H phosphatase tunes Parkinson's disease-linked LRRK2 kinase-mediated Rab GTPase phosphorylation and ciliogenesis. Yeshaw WM, Adhikari A, Chiang CY, Dhekne HS, Wawro PS, Pfeffer SR. Proc Natl Acad Sci U S A. 2023 Oct 31;120(44):e2315171120. doi: 10.1073/pnas.2315171120. Epub 2023 Oct 27. PubMed 37889931.
Backbone
  Vector backbone: pCMV5D
  Vector type: Mammalian Expression
Growth in bacteria
  Bacterial resistance: Ampicillin, 100 μg/mL
  Growth temperature: 37°C
  Growth strain: DH5alpha
  Copy number: High Copy
Gene/Insert
  Gene/Insert name: PPM1H
  Species: H. sapiens (human)
  Mutation: Δ115-133, Δ204-217
  Entrez Gene: PPM1H (a.k.a. ARHCL1, NERPP-2C, URCC2)
  Tag / fusion protein: HA (N terminal on insert)
  Cloning method: Gibson Cloning
  Sequencing primers: 5′ n/a
Terms and licenses: Academic/Nonprofit Terms; Industry Terms: Not Available to Industry
How to cite: pCMV5D HA-Δ115-133, 204-217 PPM1H was a gift from Suzanne Pfeffer (Addgene plasmid # 207343 ; http://n2t.net/addgene:207343 ; RRID:Addgene_207343)
